>Addgene plasmid #127114 | px458_2A_GFP_sgRNA_G3BP1_G1 | depositor full sequence | sequence record 243148 | px458_2A_GFP_sgRNA_G3BP1_G1 sequence 9292 bps
GAGGGCCTATTTCCCATGATTCCTTCATATTTGCATATACGATACAAGGCTGTTAGAGAGATAATTGGAA
TTAATTTGACTGTAAACACAAAGATATTAGTACAAAATACGTGACGTAGAAAGTAATAATTTCTTGGGTA
GTTTGCAGTTTTAAAATTATGTTTTAAAATGGACTATCATATGCTTACCGTAACTTGAAAGTATTTCGAT
TTCTTGGCTTTATATATCTTGTGGAAAGGACGAAACACCGTAGTCCCCTGCTGGTCGGGCGTTTTAGAGC
TAGAAATAGCAAGTTAAAATAAGGCTAGTCCGTTATCAACTTGAAAAAGTGGCACCGAGTCGGTGCTTTT
TTGTTTTAGAGCTAGAAATAGCAAGTTAAAATAAGGCTAGTCCGTTTTTAGCGCGTGCGCCAATTCTGCA
GACAAATGGCTCTAGAGGTACCCGTTACATAACTTACGGTAAATGGCCCGCCTGGCTGACCGCCCAACGA
CCCCCGCCCATTGACGTCAATAGTAACGCCAATAGGGACTTTCCATTGACGTCAATGGGTGGAGTATTTA
CGGTAAACTGCCCACTTGGCAGTACATCAAGTGTATCATATGCCAAGTACGCCCCCTATTGACGTCAATG
ACGGTAAATGGCCCGCCTGGCATTGTGCCCAGTACATGACCTTATGGGACTTTCCTACTTGGCAGTACAT
CTACGTATTAGTCATCGCTATTACCATGGTCGAGGTGAGCCCCACGTTCTGCTTCACTCTCCCCATCTCC
CCCCCCTCCCCACCCCCAATTTTGTATTTATTTATTTTTTAATTATTTTGTGCAGCGATGGGGGCGGGGG
GGGGGGGGGGGCGCGCGCCAGGCGGGGCGGGGCGGGGCGAGGGGCGGGGCGGGGCGAGGCGGAGAGGTGC
GGCGGCAGCCAATCAGAGCGGCGCGCTCCGAAAGTTTCCTTTTATGGCGAGGCGGCGGCGGCGGCGGCCC
TATAAAAAGCGAAGCGCGCGGCGGGCGGGAGTCGCTGCGACGCTGCCTTCGCCCCGTGCCCCGCTCCGCC
GCCGCCTCGCGCCGCCCGCCCCGGCTCTGACTGACCGCGTTACTCCCACAGGTGAGCGGGCGGGACGGCC
CTTCTCCTCCGGGCTGTAATTAGCTGAGCAAGAGGTAAGGGTTTAAGGGATGGTTGGTTGGTGGGGTATT
AATGTTTAATTACCTGGAGCACCTGCCTGAAATCACTTTTTTTCAGGTTGGACCGGTGCCACCATGGACT
ATAAGGACCACGACGGAGACTACAAGGATCATGATATTGATTACAAAGACGATGACGATAAGATGGCCCC
AAAGAAGAAGCGGAAGGTCGGTATCCACGGAGTCCCAGCAGCCGACAAGAAGTACAGCATCGGCCTGGAC
ATCGGCACCAACTCTGTGGGCTGGGCCGTGATCACCGACGAGTACAAGGTGCCCAGCAAGAAATTCAAGG
TGCTGGGCAACACCGACCGGCACAGCATCAAGAAGAACCTGATCGGAGCCCTGCTGTTCGACAGCGGCGA
AACAGCCGAGGCCACCCGGCTGAAGAGAACCGCCAGAAGAAGATACACCAGACGGAAGAACCGGATCTGC
TATCTGCAAGAGATCTTCAGCAACGAGATGGCCAAGGTGGACGACAGCTTCTTCCACAGACTGGAAGAGT
CCTTCCTGGTGGAAGAGGATAAGAAGCACGAGCGGCACCCCATCTTCGGCAACATCGTGGACGAGGTGGC
CTACCACGAGAAGTACCCCACCATCTACCACCTGAGAAAGAAACTGGTGGACAGCACCGACAAGGCCGAC
CTGCGGCTGATCTATCTGGCCCTGGCCCACATGATCAAGTTCCGGGGCCACTTCCTGATCGAGGGCGACC
TGAACCCCGACAACAGCGACGTGGACAAGCTGTTCATCCAGCTGGTGCAGACCTACAACCAGCTGTTCGA
GGAAAACCCCATCAACGCCAGCGGCGTGGACGCCAAGGCCATCCTGTCTGCCAGACTGAGCAAGAGCAGA
CGGCTGGAAAATCTGATCGCCCAGCTGCCCGGCGAGAAGAAGAATGGCCTGTTCGGAAACCTGATTGCCC
TGAGCCTGGGCCTGACCCCCAACTTCAAGAGCAACTTCGACCTGGCCGAGGATGCCAAACTGCAGCTGAG
CAAGGACACCTACGACGACGACCTGGACAACCTGCTGGCCCAGATCGGCGACCAGTACGCCGACCTGTTT
CTGGCCGCCAAGAACCTGTCCGACGCCATCCTGCTGAGCGACATCCTGAGAGTGAACACCGAGATCACCA
AGGCCCCCCTGAGCGCCTCTATGATCAAGAGATACGACGAGCACCACCAGGACCTGACCCTGCTGAAAGC
TCTCGTGCGGCAGCAGCTGCCTGAGAAGTACAAAGAGATTTTCTTCGACCAGAGCAAGAACGGCTACGCC
GGCTACATTGACGGCGGAGCCAGCCAGGAAGAGTTCTACAAGTTCATCAAGCCCATCCTGGAAAAGATGG
ACGGCACCGAGGAACTGCTCGTGAAGCTGAACAGAGAGGACCTGCTGCGGAAGCAGCGGACCTTCGACAA
CGGCAGCATCCCCCACCAGATCCACCTGGGAGAGCTGCACGCCATTCTGCGGCGGCAGGAAGATTTTTAC
CCATTCCTGAAGGACAACCGGGAAAAGATCGAGAAGATCCTGACCTTCCGCATCCCCTACTACGTGGGCC
CTCTGGCCAGGGGAAACAGCAGATTCGCCTGGATGACCAGAAAGAGCGAGGAAACCATCACCCCCTGGAA
CTTCGAGGAAGTGGTGGACAAGGGCGCTTCCGCCCAGAGCTTCATCGAGCGGATGACCAACTTCGATAAG
AACCTGCCCAACGAGAAGGTGCTGCCCAAGCACAGCCTGCTGTACGAGTACTTCACCGTGTATAACGAGC
TGACCAAAGTGAAATACGTGACCGAGGGAATGAGAAAGCCCGCCTTCCTGAGCGGCGAGCAGAAAAAGGC
CATCGTGGACCTGCTGTTCAAGACCAACCGGAAAGTGACCGTGAAGCAGCTGAAAGAGGACTACTTCAAG
AAAATCGAGTGCTTCGACTCCGTGGAAATCTCCGGCGTGGAAGATCGGTTCAACGCCTCCCTGGGCACAT
ACCACGATCTGCTGAAAATTATCAAGGACAAGGACTTCCTGGACAATGAGGAAAACGAGGACATTCTGGA
AGATATCGTGCTGACCCTGACACTGTTTGAGGACAGAGAGATGATCGAGGAACGGCTGAAAACCTATGCC
CACCTGTTCGACGACAAAGTGATGAAGCAGCTGAAGCGGCGGAGATACACCGGCTGGGGCAGGCTGAGCC
GGAAGCTGATCAACGGCATCCGGGACAAGCAGTCCGGCAAGACAATCCTGGATTTCCTGAAGTCCGACGG
CTTCGCCAACAGAAACTTCATGCAGCTGATCCACGACGACAGCCTGACCTTTAAAGAGGACATCCAGAAA
GCCCAGGTGTCCGGCCAGGGCGATAGCCTGCACGAGCACATTGCCAATCTGGCCGGCAGCCCCGCCATTA
AGAAGGGCATCCTGCAGACAGTGAAGGTGGTGGACGAGCTCGTGAAAGTGATGGGCCGGCACAAGCCCGA
GAACATCGTGATCGAAATGGCCAGAGAGAACCAGACCACCCAGAAGGGACAGAAGAACAGCCGCGAGAGA
ATGAAGCGGATCGAAGAGGGCATCAAAGAGCTGGGCAGCCAGATCCTGAAAGAACACCCCGTGGAAAACA
CCCAGCTGCAGAACGAGAAGCTGTACCTGTACTACCTGCAGAATGGGCGGGATATGTACGTGGACCAGGA
ACTGGACATCAACCGGCTGTCCGACTACGATGTGGACCATATCGTGCCTCAGAGCTTTCTGAAGGACGAC
TCCATCGACAACAAGGTGCTGACCAGAAGCGACAAGAACCGGGGCAAGAGCGACAACGTGCCCTCCGAAG
AGGTCGTGAAGAAGATGAAGAACTACTGGCGGCAGCTGCTGAACGCCAAGCTGATTACCCAGAGAAAGTT
CGACAATCTGACCAAGGCCGAGAGAGGCGGCCTGAGCGAACTGGATAAGGCCGGCTTCATCAAGAGACAG
CTGGTGGAAACCCGGCAGATCACAAAGCACGTGGCACAGATCCTGGACTCCCGGATGAACACTAAGTACG
ACGAGAATGACAAGCTGATCCGGGAAGTGAAAGTGATCACCCTGAAGTCCAAGCTGGTGTCCGATTTCCG
GAAGGATTTCCAGTTTTACAAAGTGCGCGAGATCAACAACTACCACCACGCCCACGACGCCTACCTGAAC
GCCGTCGTGGGAACCGCCCTGATCAAAAAGTACCCTAAGCTGGAAAGCGAGTTCGTGTACGGCGACTACA
AGGTGTACGACGTGCGGAAGATGATCGCCAAGAGCGAGCAGGAAATCGGCAAGGCTACCGCCAAGTACTT
CTTCTACAGCAACATCATGAACTTTTTCAAGACCGAGATTACCCTGGCCAACGGCGAGATCCGGAAGCGG
CCTCTGATCGAGACAAACGGCGAAACCGGGGAGATCGTGTGGGATAAGGGCCGGGATTTTGCCACCGTGC
GGAAAGTGCTGAGCATGCCCCAAGTGAATATCGTGAAAAAGACCGAGGTGCAGACAGGCGGCTTCAGCAA
AGAGTCTATCCTGCCCAAGAGGAACAGCGATAAGCTGATCGCCAGAAAGAAGGACTGGGACCCTAAGAAG
TACGGCGGCTTCGACAGCCCCACCGTGGCCTATTCTGTGCTGGTGGTGGCCAAAGTGGAAAAGGGCAAGT
CCAAGAAACTGAAGAGTGTGAAAGAGCTGCTGGGGATCACCATCATGGAAAGAAGCAGCTTCGAGAAGAA
TCCCATCGACTTTCTGGAAGCCAAGGGCTACAAAGAAGTGAAAAAGGACCTGATCATCAAGCTGCCTAAG
TACTCCCTGTTCGAGCTGGAAAACGGCCGGAAGAGAATGCTGGCCTCTGCCGGCGAACTGCAGAAGGGAA
ACGAACTGGCCCTGCCCTCCAAATATGTGAACTTCCTGTACCTGGCCAGCCACTATGAGAAGCTGAAGGG
CTCCCCCGAGGATAATGAGCAGAAACAGCTGTTTGTGGAACAGCACAAGCACTACCTGGACGAGATCATC
GAGCAGATCAGCGAGTTCTCCAAGAGAGTGATCCTGGCCGACGCTAATCTGGACAAAGTGCTGTCCGCCT
ACAACAAGCACCGGGATAAGCCCATCAGAGAGCAGGCCGAGAATATCATCCACCTGTTTACCCTGACCAA
TCTGGGAGCCCCTGCCGCCTTCAAGTACTTTGACACCACCATCGACCGGAAGAGGTACACCAGCACCAAA
GAGGTGCTGGACGCCACCCTGATCCACCAGAGCATCACCGGCCTGTACGAGACACGGATCGACCTGTCTC
AGCTGGGAGGCGACAAAAGGCCGGCGGCCACGAAAAAGGCCGGCCAGGCAAAAAAGAAAAAGGAATTCGG
CAGTGGAGAGGGCAGAGGAAGTCTGCTAACATGCGGTGACGTCGAGGAGAATCCTGGCCCAGTGAGCAAG
GGCGAGGAGCTGTTCACCGGGGTGGTGCCCATCCTGGTCGAGCTGGACGGCGACGTAAACGGCCACAAGT
TCAGCGTGTCCGGCGAGGGCGAGGGCGATGCCACCTACGGCAAGCTGACCCTGAAGTTCATCTGCACCAC
CGGCAAGCTGCCCGTGCCCTGGCCCACCCTCGTGACCACCCTGACCTACGGCGTGCAGTGCTTCAGCCGC
TACCCCGACCACATGAAGCAGCACGACTTCTTCAAGTCCGCCATGCCCGAAGGCTACGTCCAGGAGCGCA
CCATCTTCTTCAAGGACGACGGCAACTACAAGACCCGCGCCGAGGTGAAGTTCGAGGGCGACACCCTGGT
GAACCGCATCGAGCTGAAGGGCATCGACTTCAAGGAGGACGGCAACATCCTGGGGCACAAGCTGGAGTAC
AACTACAACAGCCACAACGTCTATATCATGGCCGACAAGCAGAAGAACGGCATCAAGGTGAACTTCAAGA
TCCGCCACAACATCGAGGACGGCAGCGTGCAGCTCGCCGACCACTACCAGCAGAACACCCCCATCGGCGA
CGGCCCCGTGCTGCTGCCCGACAACCACTACCTGAGCACCCAGTCCGCCCTGAGCAAAGACCCCAACGAG
AAGCGCGATCACATGGTCCTGCTGGAGTTCGTGACCGCCGCCGGGATCACTCTCGGCATGGACGAGCTGT
ACAAGGAATTCTAACTAGAGCTCGCTGATCAGCCTCGACTGTGCCTTCTAGTTGCCAGCCATCTGTTGTT
TGCCCCTCCCCCGTGCCTTCCTTGACCCTGGAAGGTGCCACTCCCACTGTCCTTTCCTAATAAAATGAGG
AAATTGCATCGCATTGTCTGAGTAGGTGTCATTCTATTCTGGGGGGTGGGGTGGGGCAGGACAGCAAGGG
GGAGGATTGGGAAGAGAATAGCAGGCATGCTGGGGAGCGGCCGCAGGAACCCCTAGTGATGGAGTTGGCC
ACTCCCTCTCTGCGCGCTCGCTCGCTCACTGAGGCCGGGCGACCAAAGGTCGCCCGACGCCCGGGCTTTG
CCCGGGCGGCCTCAGTGAGCGAGCGAGCGCGCAGCTGCCTGCAGGGGCGCCTGATGCGGTATTTTCTCCT
TACGCATCTGTGCGGTATTTCACACCGCATA
[142 nt withheld, positions 6752-6893]
C
[141 nt withheld, positions 6895-7035]
CCTTTGACGTTGGAGTCCACGTTCTTT
[37 nt withheld, positions 7063-7099]
ACCCTATCTCGGGCTATTCTTTTGATTTATAAGGGATTTTGCCGATTTCGGCCTATTGGTTAAAAAATGA
GCTGATTTAACAAAAATTTAACGCGAATTTTAACAAAATATTAACGTTTACAATTTTATGGTGCACTCTC
AGTACAATCTGCTCTGATGCCGCATAGTTAAGCCAGCCCCGACACCCGCCAACACCCGCTGACGCGCCCT
GACGGGCTTGTCTGCTCCCGGCATCCGCTTACAGACAAGCTGTGACCGTCTCCGGGAGCTGCATGTGTCA
GAGGTTTTCACCGTCATCACCGAAACGCGCGAGACGAAAGGGCCTCGTGATACGCCTATTTTTATAGGTT
AATGTCATGATAATAATGGTTTCTTAGACGTCAGGTGGCACTTTTCGGGGAAATGTGCGCGGAACCCCTA
TTTGTTTATTTTTCTAAATACATTCAAATATGTATCCGCTCATGAGACAATAACCCTGATAAATGCTTCA
ATAATATTGAAAAAGGAAGAGTATGAGTATTCAACATTTCCGTGTCGCCCTTATTCCCTTTTTTGCGGCA
TTTTGCCTTCCTGTTTTTGCTCACCCAGAAACGCTGGTGAAAGTAAAAGATGCTGAAGATCAGTTGGGTG
CACGAGTGGGTTACATCGAACTGGATCTCAACAGCGGTAAGATCCTTGAGAGTTTTCGCCCCGAAGAACG
TTTTCCAATGATGAGCACTTTTAAAGTTCTGCTATGTGGCGCGGTATTATCCCGTATTGACGCCGGGCAA
GAGCAACTCGGTCGCCGCATACACTATTCTCAGAATGACTTGGTTGAGTACTCACCAGTCACAGAAAAGC
ATCTTACGGATGGCATGACAGTAAGAGAATTATGCAGTGCTGCCATAACCATGAGTGATAACACTGCGGC
CAACTTACTTCTGACAACGATCGGAGGACCGAAGGAGCTAACCGCTTTTTTGCACAACATGGGGGATCAT
GTAACTCGCCTTGATCGTTGGGAACCGGAGCTGAATGAAGCCATACCAAACGACGAGCGTGACACCACGA
TGCCTGTAGCAATGGCAACAACGTTGCGCAAACTATTAACTGGCGAACTACTTACTCTAGCTTCCCGGCA
ACAATTAATAGACTGGATGGAGGCGGATAAAGTTGCAGGACCACTTCTGCGCTCGGCCCTTCCGGCTGGC
TGGTTTATTGCTGATAAATCTGGAGCCGGTGAGCGTGGAAGCCGCGGTATCATTGCAGCACTGGGGCCAG
ATGGTAAGCCCTCCCGTATCGTAGTTATCTACACGACGGGGAGTCAGGCAACTATGGATGAACGAAATAG
ACAGATCGCTGAGATAGGTGCCTCACTGATTAAGCATTGGTAACTGTCAGACCAAGTTTACTCATATATA
CTTTAGATTGATTTAAAACTTCATTTTTAATTTAAAAGGATCTAGGTGAAGATCCTTTTTGATAATCTCA
TGACCAAAATCCCTTAACGTGAGTTTTCGTTCCACTGAGCGTCAGACCCCGTAGAAAAGATCAAAGGATC
TTCTTGAGATCCTTTTTTTCTGCGCGTAATCTGCTGCTTGCAAACAAAAAAACCACCGCTACCAGCGGTG
GTTTGTTTGCCGGATCAAGAGCTACCAACTCTTTTTCCGAAGGTAACTGGCTTCAGCAGAGCGCAGATAC
CAAATACTGTCCTTCTAGTGTAGCCGTAGTTAGGCCACCACTTCAAGAACTCTGTAGCACCGCCTACATA
CCTCGCTCTGCTAATCCTGTTACCAGTGGCTGCTGCCAGTGGCGATAAGTCGTGTCTTACCGGGTTGGAC
TCAAGACGATAGTTACCGGATAAGGCGCAGCGGTCGGGCTGAACGGGGGGTTCGTGCACACAGCCCAGCT
TGGAGCGAACGACCTACACCGAACTGAGATACCTACAGCGTGAGCTATGAGAAAGCGCCACGCTTCCCGA
AGGGAGAAAGGCGGACAGGTATCCGGTAAGCGGCAGGGTCGGAACAGGAGAGCGCACGAGGGAGCTTCCA
GGGGGAAACGCCTGGTATCTTTATAGTCCTGTCGGGTTTCGCCACCTCTGACTTGAGCGTCGATTTTTGT
GATGCTCGTCAGGGGGGCGGAGCCTATGGAAAAACGCCAGCAACGCGGCCTTTTTACGGTTCCTGGCCTT
TTGCTGGCCTTTTGCTCACATGT
Features (pLannotate 1.2.2; 19 found; start..end, strand, type, name):
      1..241     +  promoter       U6 promoter: RNA polymerase III promoter for human U6 snRNA
    271..346     +  misc_RNA       gRNA scaffold: guide RNA scaffold for the Streptococcus pyogenes CRISPR/Cas9 system
    353..396     +  misc_RNA       gRNA scaffold (fragment): guide RNA scaffold for the Streptococcus pyogenes CRISPR/Cas9 system
    443..728     +  enhancer       CMV enhancer: human cytomegalovirus immediate early enhancer; contains an 18-bp deletion relative to the standard CMV enhancer
    730..1007    +  promoter       chicken β-actin promoter: No description available
   1008..1236    +  intron         hybrid intron: hybrid between chicken β-actin (CBA) and minute virus of mice (MMV) introns (Gray et al., 2011)
   1374..2975    +  CDS            Cas9(N): N-terminal portion of Streptococcus pyogenes Cas9 (Zetsche et al., 2015)
   2976..5474    +  CDS            Cas9(C): C-terminal portion of Streptococcus pyogenes Cas9 (Zetsche et al., 2015)
   5475..5522    +  CDS            nucleoplasmin NLS: bipartite nuclear localization signal from nucleoplasmin
   5592..6305    +  CDS            EGFP: EGFP is a basic (constitutively fluorescent) green fluorescent protein published in 1996, derived from Aequorea victoria. It is reported to be a rapidly-maturing weak dimer with moderate acid sensitivity.
   6339..6450    +  polyA_signal   bGH poly(A) signal: bovine growth hormone polyadenylation signal
   6555..6695    +  repeat_region  AAV2 ITR: inverted terminal repeat of adeno-associated virus serotype 2 inverted
   6700..6751    -  misc_feature   bom (fragment): basis of mobility region from pBR322
   6770..7150    +  rep_origin     M13 ori (sequence partly withheld): M13 bacteriophage origin of replication; arrow indicates direction of (+) strand synthesis
   7226..7275    -  misc_feature   bom (fragment): basis of mobility region from pBR322
   7377..7412    -  CDS            rop (fragment): Rop protein, which maintains plasmids at low copy number; rop
   7507..7611    +  promoter       AmpR promoter: bla
   7612..8472    +  CDS            AmpR: β-lactamase; bla; confers resistance to ampicillin, carbenicillin, and related antibiotics
   8643..9231    +  rep_origin     ori: high-copy-number ColE1/pMB1/pBR322/pUC origin of replication
