>Addgene plasmid #127114 | px458_2A_GFP_sgRNA_G3BP1_G1 | addgene full sequence | sequence record 252058 | Addgene NGS Result
GAGGGCCTATTTCCCATGATTCCTTCATATTTGCATATACGATACAAGGCTGTTAGAGAGATAATTGGAA
TTAATTTGACTGTAAACACAAAGATATTAGTACAAAATACGTGACGTAGAAAGTAATAATTTCTTGGGTA
GTTTGCAGTTTTAAAATTATGTTTTAAAATGGACTATCATATGCTTACCGTAACTTGAAAGTATTTCGAT
TTCTTGGCTTTATATATCTTGTGGAAAGGACGAAACACCGTAGTCCCCTGCTGGTCGGGCGTTTTAGAGC
TAGAAATAGCAAGTTAAAATAAGGCTAGTCCGTTATCAACTTGAAAAAGTGGCACCGAGTCGGTGCTTTT
TTGTTTTAGAGCTAGAAATAGCAAGTTAAAATAAGGCTAGTCCGTTTTTAGCGCGTGCGCCAATTCTGCA
GACAAATGGCTCTAGAGGTACCCGTTACATAACTTACGGTAAATGGCCCGCCTGGCTGACCGCCCAACGA
CCCCCGCCCATTGACGTCAATAGTAACGCCAATAGGGACTTTCCATTGACGTCAATGGGTGGAGTATTTA
CGGTAAACTGCCCACTTGGCAGTACATCAAGTGTATCATATGCCAAGTACGCCCCCTATTGACGTCAATG
ACGGTAAATGGCCCGCCTGGCATTGTGCCCAGTACATGACCTTATGGGACTTTCCTACTTGGCAGTACAT
CTACGTATTAGTCATCGCTATTACCATGGTCGAGGTGAGCCCCACGTTCTGCTTCACTCTCCCCATCTCC
CCCCCCTCCCCACCCCCAATTTTGTATTTATTTATTTTTTAATTATTTTGTGCAGCGATGGGGGCGGGGG
GGGGGGGGGGGCGCGCGCCRGGGGGGGGGGGGGGGGGGGGGGGGGGGGGSGGGGSGRGGCGGAGAGGTGC
GGCGGCAGCCAATCAGAGCGGCGCGCTCCGAAAGTTTCCTTTTATGGCGAGGCGGCGGCGGCGGCGGCCC
TATAAAAAGCGAAGCGCGCGGCGGGCGGGAGTCGCTGCGCGCTGCCTTCGCCCCGTGCCCCGCTCCGCCG
CCGCCTCGCGCCGCCCGCCCCGGCTCTGACTGACCGCGTTACTCCCACAGGTGAGCGGGCGGGACGGCCC
TTCTCCTCCGGGCTGTAATTAGCTGAGCAAGAGGTAAGGGTTTAAGGGATGGTTGGTTGGTGGGGTATTA
ATGTTTAATTACCTGGAGCACCTGCCTGAAATCACTTTTTTTCAGGTTGGACCGGTGCCACCATGGACTA
TAAGGACCACGACGGAGACTACAAGGATCATGATATTGATTACAAAGACGATGACGATAAGATGGCCCCA
AAGAAGAAGCGGAAGGTCGGTATCCACGGAGTCCCAGCAGCCGACAAGAAGTACAGCATCGGCCTGGACA
TCGGCACCAACTCTGTGGGCTGGGCCGTGATCACCGACGAGTACAAGGTGCCCAGCAAGAAATTCAAGGT
GCTGGGCAACACCGACCGGCACAGCATCAAGAAGAACCTGATCGGAGCCCTGCTGTTCGACAGCGGCGAA
ACAGCCGAGGCCACCCGGCTGAAGAGAACCGCCAGAAGAAGATACACCAGACGGAAGAACCGGATCTGCT
ATCTGCAAGAGATCTTCAGCAACGAGATGGCCAAGGTGGACGACAGCTTCTTCCACAGACTGGAAGAGTC
CTTCCTGGTGGAAGAGGATAAGAAGCACGAGCGGCACCCCATCTTCGGCAACATCGTGGACGAGGTGGCC
TACCACGAGAAGTACCCCACCATCTACCACCTGAGAAAGAAACTGGTGGACAGCACCGACAAGGCCGACC
TGCGGCTGATCTATCTGGCCCTGGCCCACATGATCAAGTTCCGGGGCCACTTCCTGATCGAGGGCGACCT
GAACCCCGACAACAGCGACGTGGACAAGCTGTTCATCCAGCTGGTGCAGACCTACAACCAGCTGTTCGAG
GAAAACCCCATCAACGCCAGCGGCGTGGACGCCAAGGCCATCCTGTCTGCCAGACTGAGCAAGAGCAGAC
GGCTGGAAAATCTGATCGCCCAGCTGCCCGGCGAGAAGAAGAATGGCCTGTTCGGAAACCTGATTGCCCT
GAGCCTGGGCCTGACCCCCAACTTCAAGAGCAACTTCGACCTGGCCGAGGATGCCAAACTGCAGCTGAGC
AAGGACACCTACGACGACGACCTGGACAACCTGCTGGCCCAGATCGGCGACCAGTACGCCGACCTGTTTC
TGGCCGCCAAGAACCTGTCCGACGCCATCCTGCTGAGCGACATCCTGAGAGTGAACACCGAGATCACCAA
GGCCCCCCTGAGCGCCTCTATGATCAAGAGATACGACGAGCACCACCAGGACCTGACCCTGCTGAAAGCT
CTCGTGCGGCAGCAGCTGCCTGAGAAGTACAAAGAGATTTTCTTCGACCAGAGCAAGAACGGCTACGCCG
GCTACATTGACGGCGGAGCCAGCCAGGAAGAGTTCTACAAGTTCATCAAGCCCATCCTGGAAAAGATGGA
CGGCACCGAGGAACTGCTCGTGAAGCTGAACAGAGAGGACCTGCTGCGGAAGCAGCGGACCTTCGACAAC
GGCAGCATCCCCCACCAGATCCACCTGGGAGAGCTGCACGCCATTCTGCGGCGGCAGGAAGATTTTTACC
CATTCCTGAAGGACAACCGGGAAAAGATCGAGAAGATCCTGACCTTCCGCATCCCCTACTACGTGGGCCC
TCTGGCCAGGGGAAACAGCAGATTCGCCTGGATGACCAGAAAGAGCGAGGAAACCATCACCCCCTGGAAC
TTCGAGGAAGTGGTGGACAAGGGCGCTTCCGCCCAGAGCTTCATCGAGCGGATGACCAACTTCGATAAGA
ACCTGCCCAACGAGAAGGTGCTGCCCAAGCACAGCCTGCTGTACGAGTACTTCACCGTGTATAACGAGCT
GACCAAAGTGAAATACGTGACCGAGGGAATGAGAAAGCCCGCCTTCCTGAGCGGCGAGCAGAAAAAGGCC
ATCGTGGACCTGCTGTTCAAGACCAACCGGAAAGTGACCGTGAAGCAGCTGAAAGAGGACTACTTCAAGA
AAATCGAGTGCTTCGACTCCGTGGAAATCTCCGGCGTGGAAGATCGGTTCAACGCCTCCCTGGGCACATA
CCACGATCTGCTGAAAATTATCAAGGACAAGGACTTCCTGGACAATGAGGAAAACGAGGACATTCTGGAA
GATATCGTGCTGACCCTGACACTGTTTGAGGACAGAGAGATGATCGAGGAACGGCTGAAAACCTATGCCC
ACCTGTTCGACGACAAAGTGATGAAGCAGCTGAAGCGGCGGAGATACACCGGCTGGGGCAGGCTGAGCCG
GAAGCTGATCAACGGCATCCGGGACAAGCAGTCCGGCAAGACAATCCTGGATTTCCTGAAGTCCGACGGC
TTCGCCAACAGAAACTTCATGCAGCTGATCCACGACGACAGCCTGACCTTTAAAGAGGACATCCAGAAAG
CCCAGGTGTCCGGCCAGGGCGATAGCCTGCACGAGCACATTGCCAATCTGGCCGGCAGCCCCGCCATTAA
GAAGGGCATCCTGCAGACAGTGAAGGTGGTGGACGAGCTCGTGAAAGTGATGGGCCGGCACAAGCCCGAG
AACATCGTGATCGAAATGGCCAGAGAGAACCAGACCACCCAGAAGGGACAGAAGAACAGCCGCGAGAGAA
TGAAGCGGATCGAAGAGGGCATCAAAGAGCTGGGCAGCCAGATCCTGAAAGAACACCCCGTGGAAAACAC
CCAGCTGCAGAACGAGAAGCTGTACCTGTACTACCTGCAGAATGGGCGGGATATGTACGTGGACCAGGAA
CTGGACATCAACCGGCTGTCCGACTACGATGTGGACCATATCGTGCCTCAGAGCTTTCTGAAGGACGACT
CCATCGACAACAAGGTGCTGACCAGAAGCGACAAGAACCGGGGCAAGAGCGACAACGTGCCCTCCGAAGA
GGTCGTGAAGAAGATGAAGAACTACTGGCGGCAGCTGCTGAACGCCAAGCTGATTACCCAGAGAAAGTTC
GACAATCTGACCAAGGCCGAGAGAGGCGGCCTGAGCGAACTGGATAAGGCCGGCTTCATCAAGAGACAGC
TGGTGGAAACCCGGCAGATCACAAAGCACGTGGCACAGATCCTGGACTCCCGGATGAACACTAAGTACGA
CGAGAATGACAAGCTGATCCGGGAAGTGAAAGTGATCACCCTGAAGTCCAAGCTGGTGTCCGATTTCCGG
AAGGATTTCCAGTTTTACAAAGTGCGCGAGATCAACAACTACCACCACGCCCACGACGCCTACCTGAACG
CCGTCGTGGGAACCGCCCTGATCAAAAAGTACCCTAAGCTGGAAAGCGAGTTCGTGTACGGCGACTACAA
GGTGTACGACGTGCGGAAGATGATCGCCAAGAGCGAGCAGGAAATCGGCAAGGCTACCGCCAAGTACTTC
TTCTACAGCAACATCATGAACTTTTTCAAGACCGAGATTACCCTGGCCAACGGCGAGATCCGGAAGCGGC
CTCTGATCGAGACAAACGGCGAAACCGGGGAGATCGTGTGGGATAAGGGCCGGGATTTTGCCACCGTGCG
GAAAGTGCTGAGCATGCCCCAAGTGAATATCGTGAAAAAGACCGAGGTGCAGACAGGCGGCTTCAGCAAA
GAGTCTATCCTGCCCAAGAGGAACAGCGATAAGCTGATCGCCAGAAAGAAGGACTGGGACCCTAAGAAGT
ACGGCGGCTTCGACAGCCCCACCGTGGCCTATTCTGTGCTGGTGGTGGCCAAAGTGGAAAAGGGCAAGTC
CAAGAAACTGAAGAGTGTGAAAGAGCTGCTGGGGATCACCATCATGGAAAGAAGCAGCTTCGAGAAGAAT
CCCATCGACTTTCTGGAAGCCAAGGGCTACAAAGAAGTGAAAAAGGACCTGATCATCAAGCTGCCTAAGT
ACTCCCTGTTCGAGCTGGAAAACGGCCGGAAGAGAATGCTGGCCTCTGCCGGCGAACTGCAGAAGGGAAA
CGAACTGGCCCTGCCCTCCAAATATGTGAACTTCCTGTACCTGGCCAGCCACTATGAGAAGCTGAAGGGC
TCCCCCGAGGATAATGAGCAGAAACAGCTGTTTGTGGAACAGCACAAGCACTACCTGGACGAGATCATCG
AGCAGATCAGCGAGTTCTCCAAGAGAGTGATCCTGGCCGACGCTAATCTGGACAAAGTGCTGTCCGCCTA
CAACAAGCACCGGGATAAGCCCATCAGAGAGCAGGCCGAGAATATCATCCACCTGTTTACCCTGACCAAT
CTGGGAGCCCCTGCCGCCTTCAAGTACTTTGACACCACCATCGACCGGAAGAGGTACACCAGCACCAAAG
AGGTGCTGGACGCCACCCTGATCCACCAGAGCATCACCGGCCTGTACGAGACACGGATCGACCTGTCTCA
GCTGGGAGGCGACAAAAGGCCGGCGGCCACGAAAAAGGCCGGCCAGGCAAAAAAGAAAAAGGAATTCGGC
AGTGGAGAGGGCAGAGGAAGTCTGCTAACATGCGGTGACGTCGAGGAGAATCCTGGCCCAGTGAGCAAGG
GCGAGGAGCTGTTCACCGGGGTGGTGCCCATCCTGGTCGAGCTGGACGGCGACGTAAACGGCCACAAGTT
CAGCGTGTCCGGCGAGGGCGAGGGCGATGCCACCTACGGCAAGCTGACCCTGAAGTTCATCTGCACCACC
GGCAAGCTGCCCGTGCCCTGGCCCACCCTCGTGACCACCCTGACCTACGGCGTGCAGTGCTTCAGCCGCT
ACCCCGACCACATGAAGCAGCACGACTTCTTCAAGTCCGCCATGCCCGAAGGCTACGTCCAGGAGCGCAC
CATCTTCTTCAAGGACGACGGCAACTACAAGACCCGCGCCGAGGTGAAGTTCGAGGGCGACACCCTGGTG
AACCGCATCGAGCTGAAGGGCATCGACTTCAAGGAGGACGGCAACATCCTGGGGCACAAGCTGGAGTACA
ACTACAACAGCCACAACGTCTATATCATGGCCGACAAGCAGAAGAACGGCATCAAGGTGAACTTCAAGAT
CCGCCACAACATCGAGGACGGCAGCGTGCAGCTCGCCGACCACTACCAGCAGAACACCCCCATCGGCGAC
GGCCCCGTGCTGCTGCCCGACAACCACTACCTGAGCACCCAGTCCGCCCTGAGCAAAGACCCCAACGAGA
AGCGCGATCACATGGTCCTGCTGGAGTTCGTGACCGCCGCCGGGATCACTCTCGGCATGGACGAGCTGTA
CAAGGAATTCTAACTAGAGCTCGCTGATCAGCCTCGACTGTGCCTTCTAGTTGCCAGCCATCTGTTGTTT
GCCCCTCCCCCGTGCCTTCCTTGACCCTGGAAGGTGCCACTCCCACTGTCCTTTCCTAATAAAATGAGGA
AATTGCATCGCATTGTCTGAGTAGGTGTCATTCTATTCTGGGGGGTGGGGTGGGGCAGGACAGCAAGGGG
GAGGATTGGGAAGAGAATAGCAGGCATGCTGGGGAGCGGCCGCAGGAACCCCTAGTGATGGAGTTGGCCA
CTCCCTCTCTGCGCGCTCGCTCGCTCACTGAGGCCGGGCGACCAAAGGTCGCCCGACGCCCGGGCTTTGC
CCGGGCGGCCTCAGTGAGCGAGCGAGCGCGCAGCTGCCTGCAGGGGCGCCTGATGCGGTATTTTCTCCTT
ACGCATCTGTGCGGTATTTCACACCGCATA
[95 nt withheld, positions 6751-6845]
T
[46 nt withheld, positions 6847-6892]
C
[141 nt withheld, positions 6894-7034]
CCTTTGACGTTGGAGTCCACGTTCTTT
[37 nt withheld, positions 7062-7098]
ACTCTATCTCGGGCTATTCTTTTGATTTATAAGGGATTTTGCCGATTTCGGTCTATTGGTTAAAAAATGA
GCTGATTTAACAAAAATTTAACGCGAATTTTAACAAAATATTAACGTTTACAATTTTATGGTGCACTCTC
AGTACAATCTGCTCTGATGCCGCATAGTTAAGCCAGCCCCGACACCCGCCAACACCCGCTGACGCGCCCT
GACGGGCTTGTCTGCTCCCGGCATCCGCTTACAGACAAGCTGTGACCGTCTCCGGGAGCTGCATGTGTCA
GAGGTTTTCACCGTCATCACCGAAACGCGCGAGACGAAAGGGCCTCGTGATACGCCTATTTTTATAGGTT
AATGTCATGATAATAATGGTTTCTTAGACGTCAGGTGGCACTTTTCGGGGAAATGTGCGCGGAACCCCTA
TTTGTTTATTTTTCTAAATACATTCAAATATGTATCCGCTCATGAGACAATAACCCTGATAAATGCTTCA
ATAATATTGAAAAAGGAAGAGTATGAGTATTCAACATTTCCGTGTCGCCCTTATTCCCTTTTTTGCGGCA
TTTTGCCTTCCTGTTTTTGCTCACCCAGAAACGCTGGTGAAAGTAAAAGATGCTGAAGATCAGTTGGGTG
CACGAGTGGGTTACATCGAACTGGATCTCAACAGCGGTAAGATCCTTGAGAGTTTTCGCCCCGAAGAACG
TTTTCCAATGATGAGCACTTTTAAAGTTCTGCTATGTGGCGCGGTATTATCCCGTATTGACGCCGGGCAA
GAGCAACTCGGTCGCCGCATACACTATTCTCAGAATGACTTGGTTGAGTACTCACCAGTCACAGAAAAGC
ATCTTACGGATGGCATGACAGTAAGAGAATTATGCAGTGCTGCCATAACCATGAGTGATAACACTGCGGC
CAACTTACTTCTGACAACGATCGGAGGACCGAAGGAGCTAACCGCTTTTTTGCACAACATGGGGGATCAT
GTAACTCGCCTTGATCGTTGGGAACCGGAGCTGAATGAAGCCATACCAAACGACGAGCGTGACACCACGA
TGCCTGTAGCAATGGCAACAACGTTGCGCAAACTATTAACTGGCGAACTACTTACTCTAGCTTCCCGGCA
ACAATTAATAGACTGGATGGAGGCGGATAAAGTTGCAGGACCACTTCTGCGCTCGGCCCTTCCGGCTGGC
TGGTTTATTGCTGATAAATCTGGAGCCGGTGAGCGTGGAAGCCGCGGTATCATTGCAGCACTGGGGCCAG
ATGGTAAGCCCTCCCGTATCGTAGTTATCTACACGACGGGGAGTCAGGCAACTATGGATGAACGAAATAG
ACAGATCGCTGAGATAGGTGCCTCACTGATTAAGCATTGGTAACTGTCAGACCAAGTTTACTCATATATA
CTTTAGATTGATTTAAAACTTCATTTTTAATTTAAAAGGATCTAGGTGAAGATCCTTTTTGATAATCTCA
TGACCAAAATCCCTTAACGTGAGTTTTCGTTCCACTGAGCGTCAGACCCCGTAGAAAAGATCAAAGGATC
TTCTTGAGATCCTTTTTTTCTGCGCGTAATCTGCTGCTTGCAAACAAAAAAACCACCGCTACCAGCGGTG
GTTTGTTTGCCGGATCAAGAGCTACCAACTCTTTTTCCGAAGGTAACTGGCTTCAGCAGAGCGCAGATAC
CAAATACTGTTCTTCTAGTGTAGCCGTAGTTAGGCCACCACTTCAAGAACTCTGTAGCACCGCCTACATA
CCTCGCTCTGCTAATCCTGTTACCAGTGGCTGCTGCCAGTGGCGATAAGTCGTGTCTTACCGGGTTGGAC
TCAAGACGATAGTTACCGGATAAGGCGCAGCGGTCGGGCTGAACGGGGGGTTCGTGCACACAGCCCAGCT
TGGAGCGAACGACCTACACCGAACTGAGATACCTACAGCGTGAGCTATGAGAAAGCGCCACGCTTCCCGA
AGGGAGAAAGGCGGACAGGTATCCGGTAAGCGGCAGGGTCGGAACAGGAGAGCGCACGAGGGAGCTTCCA
GGGGGAAACGCCTGGTATCTTTATAGTCCTGTCGGGTTTCGCCACCTCTGACTTGAGCGTCGATTTTTGT
GATGCTCGTCAGGGGGGCGGAGCCTATGGAAAAACGCCAGCAACGCGGCCTTTTTACGGTTCCTGGCCTT
TTGCTGGCCTTTTGCTCACATGT
Features (pLannotate 1.2.2; 19 found; start..end, strand, type, name):
      1..241     +  promoter       U6 promoter: RNA polymerase III promoter for human U6 snRNA
    271..346     +  misc_RNA       gRNA scaffold: guide RNA scaffold for the Streptococcus pyogenes CRISPR/Cas9 system
    353..396     +  misc_RNA       gRNA scaffold (fragment): guide RNA scaffold for the Streptococcus pyogenes CRISPR/Cas9 system
    443..728     +  enhancer       CMV enhancer: human cytomegalovirus immediate early enhancer; contains an 18-bp deletion relative to the standard CMV enhancer
    730..1007    +  promoter       chicken β-actin promoter: No description available
   1008..1235    +  intron         hybrid intron: hybrid between chicken β-actin (CBA) and minute virus of mice (MMV) introns (Gray et al., 2011)
   1373..2974    +  CDS            Cas9(N): N-terminal portion of Streptococcus pyogenes Cas9 (Zetsche et al., 2015)
   2975..5473    +  CDS            Cas9(C): C-terminal portion of Streptococcus pyogenes Cas9 (Zetsche et al., 2015)
   5474..5521    +  CDS            nucleoplasmin NLS: bipartite nuclear localization signal from nucleoplasmin
   5591..6304    +  CDS            EGFP: EGFP is a basic (constitutively fluorescent) green fluorescent protein published in 1996, derived from Aequorea victoria. It is reported to be a rapidly-maturing weak dimer with moderate acid sensitivity.
   6338..6449    +  polyA_signal   bGH poly(A) signal: bovine growth hormone polyadenylation signal
   6554..6694    +  repeat_region  AAV2 ITR: inverted terminal repeat of adeno-associated virus serotype 2 inverted
   6699..6750    -  misc_feature   bom (fragment): basis of mobility region from pBR322
   6769..7224    +  rep_origin     f1 ori (sequence partly withheld): f1 bacteriophage origin of replication; arrow indicates direction of (+) strand synthesis
   7225..7274    -  misc_feature   bom (fragment): basis of mobility region from pBR322
   7376..7411    -  CDS            rop (fragment): Rop protein, which maintains plasmids at low copy number; rop
   7506..7610    +  promoter       AmpR promoter: bla
   7611..8471    +  CDS            AmpR: β-lactamase; bla; confers resistance to ampicillin, carbenicillin, and related antibiotics
   8642..9230    +  rep_origin     ori: high-copy-number ColE1/pMB1/pBR322/pUC origin of replication
