[The description below was written by a language model from this plasmid's Addgene catalogue record and pLannotate feature annotations shown in this document.]
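Description:
px458_2A_GFP_sgRNA_G3BP1_G1 is an all-in-one mammalian CRISPR/Cas9 expression plasmid of about 9.3 kb, built on the px458_2A_GFP_sgRNA backbone and carrying a single guide RNA directed against human G3BP1. It is propagated in E. coli through a high-copy ColE1/pUC-type origin and selected with ampicillin via the bla (AmpR) gene and its own promoter. The backbone also contains an f1/M13 phage origin, short bom and rop remnants, and a single AAV2 inverted terminal repeat downstream of the expression cassette. With only one ITR annotated, that repeat looks like a backbone remnant, and nothing in the record suggests use as an AAV packaging vector.

Two transcription units make up the payload. A human U6 RNA polymerase III promoter drives the sgRNA. The 20-nt G3BP1 spacer lies in the gap between the promoter and the Streptococcus pyogenes gRNA scaffold, and a second partial scaffold fragment is annotated just after it. Downstream, a hybrid promoter composed of the CMV enhancer, the chicken β-actin promoter and a hybrid intron drives S. pyogenes Cas9. The annotation tool splits Cas9 into contiguous N- and C-terminal portions, but together they form one open reading frame. Cas9 is followed by a nucleoplasmin bipartite nuclear localization signal and then EGFP, with a bGH polyadenylation signal ending the unit. The plasmid name indicates that a 2A peptide links Cas9 and EGFP, although this element is not annotated separately. Such a linker would let both proteins be made from one transcript, so green fluorescence marks transfected cells and allows them to be enriched by sorting.

The construct is suited to transient transfection of human cells to disrupt G3BP1, and the associated publication studies the G3BP1-family–USP10 complex. The depositor and sequencing-derived records differ by one nucleotide in length and are otherwise annotated essentially identically.
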