Addgene plasmid #127114: px458_2A_GFP_sgRNA_G3BP1_G1
Depositing lab: Thomas Tuschl. Depositing organization: Rockefeller University. Publication: The G3BP1-Family-USP10 Deubiquitinase Complex Rescues Ubiquitinated 40S Subunits of Ribosomes Stalled in Translation from Lysosomal Degradation. Meyer C, Garzia A, Morozov P, Molina H, Tuschl T. Mol Cell. 2020 Mar 19;77(6):1193-1205.e5. doi: 10.1016/j.molcel.2019.12.024. Epub 2020 Jan 24. PubMed 31981475.
Backbone
  Vector backbone: px458_2A_GFP_sgRNA
  Vector type: CRISPR
Growth in bacteria
  Bacterial resistance: Ampicillin, 100 μg/mL
  Growth temperature: 37°C
  Growth strain: DH5alpha
  Copy number: Unknown
Gene/Insert
  Gene/Insert name: gRNA G3BP1
  gRNA/shRNA sequence: tagtcccctgctggtcgggc
  Species: H. sapiens (human)
  Entrez Gene: G3BP1 (a.k.a. G3BP, HDH-VIII)
  Cloning method: Restriction Enzyme; 5′ cloning site Unknown (unknown if destroyed); 3′ cloning site Unknown (unknown if destroyed)
Terms and licenses: Academic/Nonprofit Terms; Industry Terms: Not Available to Industry
How to cite: px458_2A_GFP_sgRNA_G3BP1_G1 was a gift from Thomas Tuschl (Addgene plasmid # 127114 ; http://n2t.net/addgene:127114 ; RRID:Addgene_127114)
